Addgene plasmid #233496: pMTKM24
Purpose: Level 0 plasmid for MoClo, encodes the PGK promoter for K.marxianus
Depositing lab: Vincent Martin. Depositing organization: Concordia University. Publication: Sequencing of a Dairy Isolate Unlocks Kluyveromyces marxianus as a Host for Lactose Valorization. Thornbury M, Knoops A, Summerby-Murray I, Dhaliwal J, Johnson S, Utomo JC, Joshi J, Narcross L, Remondetto G, Pouliot M, Whiteway M, Martin VJJ. ACS Synth Biol. 2025 Jul 8. doi: 10.1021/acssynbio.5c00096. PubMed 40629255.
Backbone
  Vector backbone: pYTK001
  Backbone manufacturer: John Dueber, Addgene plasmid #65108
  Backbone size w/o insert (bp): 2676
  Vector type: Yeast Expression, Synthetic Biology
Growth in bacteria
  Bacterial resistance: Chloramphenicol, 25 μg/mL
  Growth temperature: 37°C
  Growth strain: DH5alpha
  Copy number: High Copy
Gene/Insert
  Gene/Insert name: promPGK1
  Species: K.marxianus CBS 6556
  Cloning method: Golden Gate
Resource information
  A portion of this plasmid was derived from a plasmid made by: The promoter sequence was originally published by Lang et al, 2020 (https://doi.org/10.1016/j.mec.2020.e00145)
Terms and licenses: Academic/Nonprofit Terms; Industry Terms: Not Available to Industry
Depositor comments: Please visit https://doi.org/10.1101/2025.02.03.636257 for bioRxiv preprint.
How to cite: pMTKM24 was a gift from Vincent Martin (Addgene plasmid # 233496 ; http://n2t.net/addgene:233496 ; RRID:Addgene_233496)
