[The description below was written by a language model from this plasmid's Addgene catalogue record and pLannotate feature annotations shown in this document.]
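Description:
pMTKM24 is a Level 0 part plasmid for MoClo (modular Golden Gate) assembly, built in the pYTK001 part-entry backbone from the yeast toolkit system. It is a storage and donor vector rather than a functional expression plasmid. The annotated sequence contains only bacterial maintenance elements: a high-copy ColE1/pUC-type origin of replication and a chloramphenicol acetyltransferase (cat) gene driven by its native promoter and followed by a lambda t0 terminator. The plasmid is therefore propagated in E. coli under chloramphenicol selection. No yeast origin, centromere or yeast selection marker is annotated, which is consistent with a part plasmid whose contents are meant to be moved into higher-level vectors.

The payload is promPGK1, the PGK1 (phosphoglycerate kinase) promoter from Kluyveromyces marxianus CBS 6556, inserted by Golden Gate cloning. The automated feature table does not label this promoter, but the unannotated stretch of about 650 nt before the first feature is the likely location of the insert. A 17-nt hit to a mammalian "hybrid intron" fragment is almost certainly a spurious match rather than a real element. The sequenced plasmid is 2,366 nt, shorter than the listed size of the empty backbone, as would be expected if the promoter replaced a dropout cassette in the entry vector, although the record does not say this explicitly.

In use, the promoter part would be excised with a Type IIS restriction enzyme and combined with coding sequence and terminator parts into transcription units. This supplies a native glycolytic-gene promoter for expression in K. marxianus. The plasmid belongs to a toolkit developed to engineer this yeast as a host for lactose valorization.
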