Features (pLannotate 1.2.2; 5 found; start..end, strand, type, name):
    651..667     -  intron         hybrid intron (fragment): hybrid between chicken β-actin (CBA) and minute virus of mice (MMV) introns (Gray et al., 2011)
    731..765     -  terminator     lambda t0 terminator: minimal transcription terminator from phage lambda (Scholtissek and Grosse, 1987)
    839..1495    -  CDS            cat: CAT_ECOLX - Experimental evidence at protein level: Swiss-Prot protein existence level 1. This enzyme is an effector of chloramphenicol resistance in bacteria. From Escherichia coli. This protein is used as a marker in many commonly used cloning vectors, such as pACYC184.
   1496..1593    -  promoter       cat promoter: promoter of the E. coli cat gene encoding chloramphenicol acetyltransferase
   1677..2265    +  rep_origin     ori: high-copy-number ColE1/pMB1/pBR322/pUC origin of replication
>Addgene plasmid #233496 | pMTKM24 | addgene full sequence | sequence record 467256 | Addgene NGS Result
TCGGTCTCAAACGTTACCCTCACTCTTTCACATTACCCTCCCCACCATATCTTCCCCCCCCAGCTTCCTG
TCTTCCACTATCCCTGCAACCACCACCACCACACAACAAACAGCCCCAAACAACCCCCGACAGCCCGGAA
AAATCCACGCCTCCTCCCGAACACACGAAGCCCGCCCCGGCTTCCACTCCAACACTGCCAACACTGGAAC
CCCGCACCACGTAACCACCCACTTTAGTGGCTGCCCGCCCCTCCTGCGCTTCCCTTGCGCTTCCCTTGGG
ACCACACTCCGGTGGCATGGCCCTCGCTTGCTACATGCTACCTTTTTTTTGCCCTTTTCTGGCCTTTTCT
GGCTTTTCTGGCCTCACCACAGTGTAGTGGTGTACCACAGTGTAATGGTGTAACATTGTCGAATGGTATT
GTAGCCTGTTGTAGCCTGTTGTAGCCTGTTGTAGCCTGGTGTAATGTCTGGCATAGTCTGGTGTCTGGTG
TCTGGTGTCTTTTGGAAACTGAACAGTGGAAAGTGGAAGTGAAAAATTGTATAAATATAGGTGTCCCATT
CGTGGTTTGGTGGATGTGTCCTTGACATTGCAGGTTTCTCTCTGTTTCATTGTGTTAAGACTTGTTAAGA
CTTGATAAGTATTTCCCTAGTAATACCCCACCAACCATCGGTTGATACATTTTAATACACACTACCTATA
TAAAGATACAAAATATGTGAGACCAGACCAATAAAAAACGCCCGGCGGCAACCGAGCGTTCTGAACAAAT
CCAGATGGAGTTCTGAGGTCATTACTGGATCTATCAACAGGAGTCCAAGCGAGCTCGATATCAAATTACG
CCCCGCCCTGCCACTCATCGCAGTACTGTTGTAATTCATTAAGCATTCTGCCGACATGGAAGCCATCACA
AACGGCATGATGAACCTGAATCGCCAGCGGCATCAGCACCTTGTCGCCTTGCGTATAATATTTGCCCATG
GTGAAAACGGGGGCGAAGAAGTTGTCCATATTGGCCACGTTTAAATCAAAACTGGTGAAACTCACCCAGG
GATTGGCTGAAACGAAAAACATATTCTCAATAAACCCTTTAGGGAAATAGGCCAGGTTTTCACCGTAACA
CGCCACATCTTGCGAATATATGTGTAGAAACTGCCGGAAATCGTCGTGGTATTCACTCCAGAGCGATGAA
AACGTTTCAGTTTGCTCATGGAAAACGGTGTAACAAGGGTGAACACTATCCCATATCACCAGCTCACCGT
CTTTCATTGCCATACGAAATTCCGGATGAGCATTCATCAGGCGGGCAAGAATGTGAATAAAGGCCGGATA
AAACTTGTGCTTATTTTTCTTTACGGTCTTTAAAAAGGCCGTAATATCCAGCTGAACGGTCTGGTTATAG
GTACATTGAGCAACTGACTGAAATGCCTCAAAATGTTCTTTACGATGCCATTGGGATATATCAACGGTGG
TATATCCAGTGATTTTTTTCTCCATTTTAGCTTCCTTAGCTCCTGAAAATCTCGATAACTCAAAAAATAC
GCCCGGTAGTGATCTTATTTCATTATGGTGAAAGTTGGAACCTCTTACGTGCCCGATCAATCATGACCAA
AATCCCTTAACGTGAGTTTTCGTTCCACTGAGCGTCAGACCCCGTAGAAAAGATCAAAGGATCTTCTTGA
GATCCTTTTTTTCTGCGCGTAATCTGCTGCTTGCAAACAAAAAAACCACCGCTACCAGCGGTGGTTTGTT
TGCCGGATCAAGAGCTACCAACTCTTTTTCCGAAGGTAACTGGCTTCAGCAGAGCGCAGATACCAAATAC
TGTTCTTCTAGTGTAGCCGTAGTTAGGCCACCACTTCAAGAACTCTGTAGCACCGCCTACATACCTCGCT
CTGCTAATCCTGTTACCAGTGGCTGCTGCCAGTGGCGATAAGTCGTGTCTTACCGGGTTGGACTCAAGAC
GATAGTTACCGGATAAGGCGCAGCGGTCGGGCTGAACGGGGGGTTCGTGCACACAGCCCAGCTTGGAGCG
AACGACCTACACCGAACTGAGATACCTACAGCGTGAGCTATGAGAAAGCGCCACGCTTCCCGAAGGGAGA
AAGGCGGACAGGTATCCGGTAAGCGGCAGGGTCGGAACAGGAGAGCGCACGAGGGAGCTTCCAGGGGGAA
ACGCCTGGTATCTTTATAGTCCTGTCGGGTTTCGCCACCTCTGACTTGAGCGTCGATTTTTGTGATGCTC
GTCAGGGGGGCGGAGCCTATGGAAAAACGCCAGCAACGCGGCCTTTTTACGGTTCCTGGCCTTTTGCTGG
CCTTTTGCTCACATGTTCTTTCCTGCGTTATCCCCTGATTCTGTGGATAACCGTAG
